>Addgene plasmid #245488 | pATUBR | addgene full sequence | sequence record 487914 | Addgene NGS Result
GCGGACGTTTTTAATGTACTGGGGTTGAACACTCTGTGCCGAATTCGGATCCAGCGTCGATCTAGTAACA
TAGATGACACCGCGCGCGATAATTTATCCTAGTTTGCGCGCTATATTTTGTTTTCTATCGCGTATTAAAT
GTATAATTGCGGGACTCTAATCATAAAAACCCATCTCATAAATAACGTCATGCATTACATGTTAATTATT
ACATGCTTAACGTAATTCAACAGAAATTATATGATAATCATCGCAAGACCGGCAACAGGATTCAATCTTA
AGAAACTTTATTGCCAAATGTTTGAACGATCTGCTTGACAAGCTCAGAAGAACTCGTCAAGAAGGCGATA
GAAGGCGATGCGCTGCGAATCGGGAGCGGCGATACCGTAAAGCACGAGGAAGCGGTCAGCCCATTCGCCG
CCAAGCTCTTCAGCAATATCACGGGTAGCCAACGCTATGTCCTGATAGCGGTCCGCCACACCCAGCCGGC
CACAGTCGATGAATCCAGAAAAGCGGCCATTTTCCACCATGATATTCGGCAAGCAGGCATCGCCCTGGGT
CACGACGAGATCCTCGCCGTCGGGCATCCGCGCCTTGAGCCTGGCGAACAGTTCGGCTGGCGCGAGCCCC
TGATGCTCTTCGTCCAGATCATCCTGATCGACAAGACCGGCTTCCATCCGAGTACGTCCTCGCTCGATGC
GATGTTTCGCTTGGTGGTCGAATGGGCAGGTAGCCGGATCAAGCGTATGCAGCCGCCGCATTGCATCAGC
CATGATGGATACTTTCTCGGCAGGAGCAAGGTGAGATGACAGGAGATCCTGCCCCGGCACTTCGCCCAAT
AGCAGCCAGTCCCTTCCCGCTTCAGTGACAACGTCGAGCACAGCTGCGCAAGGAACGCCCGTCGTGGCCA
GCCACGATAGCCGCGCTGCCTCGTCTTGGAGTTCATTCAGGGCACCGGACAGGTCGGTCTTGACAAAAAG
AACCGGGCGCCCCTGCGCTGACAGCCGGAACACGGCGGCATCAGAGCAGCCGATTGTCTGTTGTGCCCAG
TCATAGCCGAATAGCCTCTCCACCCAAGCGGCCGGAGAACCTGCGTGCAATCCATCTTGTTCAATCATTT
GAGAGTGAATATGAGACTCTAATTGGATACCGAGGGGAATTTATGGAACGTCAGTGGAGCATTTTTGACA
AGAAATATTTGCTAGCTGATAGTGACCTTAGGCGACTTTTGAACGCGCAATAATGGTTTCTGACGTATGT
GCTTAGCTCATTAAACTCCAGAAACCCGCGGCTGAGTGGCTCCTTCAACGTTGCGGTTCTGTCAGTTCCA
AACGTAAAACGGCTTGTCCCGCGTCATCGGCGGGGGTCATAACGTGACTCCCTTAATTCTCCGCTCTCCG
CAAGAATTCAAGCTTAGCGTCGATTGATGCATGTTGTCAATCAATTGGCAAGTCATAAAATGCATTAAAA
AATATTTTCATACTCAACTACAAATCCATGAGTATAACTATAATTATAAAGCAATGATTAGAATCTGACA
AGGATTCTGGAAAATTACATAAAGGAAAGTTCATAAATGTCTAAAACACAAGAGGACATACTTGTATTCA
GTAACATTTGCAGCTTTTCTAGGTCTGAAAATATATTTGTTGCCTAGTGAATAAGCATAATGGTACAACT
ACAAGTGTTTTACTCCTCATATTAACTTCGGTCATTAGAGGCCACGATTTGACACATTTTTACTCAAAAC
AAAATGTTTGCATATCTCTTATATTTTCAAATTCAACACACAACAAATAAGAGAAAAAACAAATAATATT
AATTTGAGAATGAACAAAAGGACCATATCATTCATTAACTCTTCTCCATCCATTTCCATTTCACAGTTCG
ATAGCGAAAACCGAATAAAAAACACAGTAAATTACAAGCACAACAAATGGTACAAGAAAAACATGTTTCC
CAATGCCATAATACTCGAACTCAGTAGGATTCTGGTGTGTGCGCAATGAAACTGATGCATTGAACTTGAC
GAACGTTGTCGAAACCGATGATACGAACGAAAGCTCAAGCTCACTGGAGGCTTGGCTCAAGTTTGGCCTG
CATGACGGCGTCGAGGAAATCGTCGATCGCCTTCACGGAGGAGCCCTTCAGCTCTTTTTCCTCGTTCACG
GCGTCCTTGAGCTTTTTGCCCATTTCCACGGCGCGATTCTTCATCTCCCAGCCTTTGGAGCCCTCGTTGC
GCTCAAGGATCATCTCGACGATGCGCTTGACCTTCTCTTTGGAGATCTCGCCTTCGAGGCCTCTAGCAAG
CTCAACCGCGACGCCCATCTCATCTTCGAGGTACTTGAGGTTGTAGGCCTGCTCGGCAGCAAGTGGCCAT
CCAAGCATCGGAACGCCCTCGCGAAGAGACTCAAGGATGCTGTTCCATCCGCAGTGGGTGAGAAAGCCGC
CGATGGATTCATGGTTGAGGATCTCAAGCTGCGGGCCGAGCTTGTACACGAGCTTGCCCTGTTTCTTCAC
CTTCATGCGTTCCTCAAAGCCCTCTGGCAGCCACTCTGGGCGCATCTCTTCGTTGATGTCGAAGCCGAAC
GGGGCTCTGATCACCCAGAGGAATGGCTTCTCGGAGGACTCAAGGCCAGCAGCGAGTTCCATCATCTGCG
TCGGGCTGATCGTGTTCTGGGAGCCGAAGGAGATGTAGAGGACGGAGTCCGGCTCTTTGAGGCTGAGCCA
CTGCACGAACTCGGCGCCTGTTGAATTGTTGTCGGAGGAGGAGTGCTGCACTGGGGAAGCAATAAGTGGG
CCGATGCCCCAGATCGGCAGCTTGGTGTAGTTGCGGAGGATGGAGAAGCCGAGTGTCTCGATCTCTTCCA
CGGAGTTGCAGAGCCAGCCAAAAGACTTCATGGACTGGCGGAGCTGCGGCTGGAAATACTTGGACCAATC
GTCGGAGCCGTCGGCATATCTGAGGAACCGATGGAGCTGGGACCTGCGGAACTTATGGTTCTCTGGGAAG
CCTGGCAGCGGGAACTCTTGGTCGTCGGAGTAGTTCTGGTGCGGGAGATCGTTCCAGATGGACACGTAGG
CGGATGTGCCATAAGCGCCGCCTGTTGTGAACACCACGCCTGTAGAGCCCACATCCTTGGCCACCTGGTC
AACCCAGCCGAGGAACACATCATGGATCACGCAGAGTGGTGGCCTGGCTGGGCTGAAATGCCTGGAGATG
TAATCGCGGAGGTGCGGATCGAGGCTGATGGTGGAATGGAAGAGGGACACCACGAGCGGGAGTGTGAGCT
TATCGGTGTTCTCGATGCCCGGTGGGAGTCCGTGGTTGGTGGAGTTGAATGGCAGCTCGACGATCCTGAT
GCCGCTGGAGGAGTAGGAATGGTGGTGAAGGAGGTGCCTGAGGAAGCCGGCATTGAGCGGAGTTGTGAGC
AGGGTGATGATCACGTGGGAGCGCTTGTAGAGGAACATGGCGAGTTCGAGAAATGGCCTGAGGTGGCCCT
GCGCCATGAACGGGATCATGAGGATGTGCTGTGTCTCGCCCTCGCCGTTGGTGTTCATCTTGATGGCGGT
CATGGGGCCAGGATTTTCCTCAACATCTCCTGCTTGCTTGAGCAGGCTAAAGTTGGTTGCTCCGGATCCG
GCGGAGGTGAACTTGTAGGAGCCGTGGCAAAGTGTGCCATGATCCCAGGAGGAGTGGATCAGCTCGGCCT
TCCACTTTTCACCAGCAGCGCCGAGCACAACGTGGAGCGGGTAGAAGTGCTCTGGAAATGGATGGGCGAG
CTTCCAGTTCGGGGCCTTGCTCTCGTAGATGTTCACTTCCTCGAAGCGGCCGTTGATGAGGGCCTTCCTA
AGCCAAGAATCGAAGGCAGCGGCCCAAGGGGCAACACCATCGAAGTAGTGCGGTGTCTCATCGAGTGGAT
GTGTGGCGCTGCCGGAGCCAATAATGAGCACGCCATCATTCTTGAGCGGCGCGAGGGCTCTGCCGAGATT
GTAGTGGTAGGTGCCGTCGAGATGTGGCTGAACTGAGAGCTGGCACACCGGGATGTCCGCCTCTGGATAC
ATGAGCATGAGTGGAACCCAGGCGCCGTGATCAAGGCCCCTCTTTTGGTCTGTCTCGGCTGTCTCGAACC
CGGACTTCTTGAGGATCTCTTCCACCTTTCTCGCAAGCTCTGGCTCGCCTGGAGCTGGGTACTTGAACTG
GTACATGGCGGCTGGGTAGTCGTCGAAGTCGTGGATGGTGTCGTTGATGTGCACGGCGTTCACGGTTGGC
TTCACTGTCTCCCAGTGGCCGGAGATGATGAGGATGGCCTTCGGCTTCTTGGAGAAAATCTTCTCGCGCC
ATGTCTCGAAGAACGGCCTGAGCGGATGTGTATCCTCGACGGTGAGGATCGGGTTGCCGTGGGTGATGAA
GAAGGACTCTTTGATCATCTGGTCGTTGGCGTCCTCGCCGTTCATCATCTTCATAGGCCCGGGGTTCTCT
TCTACATCACCTGCCTGCTTAAGGAGGCTAAAATTGGTAGCTCCGCTACCGTAGCGCGGAATCGGGATGA
GCTTGAGCGGCTTGGTCTTTTGGAGCGCAATGCCGAACTTCTCGTCCATGTCGAGGTCCTTCGGGGAGAT
GTCGCCTTCGAGCTTCCAGTTGAAGAACTGGAGGAGTGTGGCGAGCATGAGGGTGAGCATCCTGATGGCG
AGATTCATGCCTGGGCAAATTCTGCGGCCAGCGCCAAATGGAAGGAGGCCGAAATCGCGGCCCTTAACAT
CGATCTCGCAGCCGATGAAGCGCTCTGGGCTGAAAATATCGGCGTTCTGCCAGGCGTTTGGGTCCCTGCC
AATGGCCCAGAGGTTCACGAGGATCTGGGCATCCTTCGGCACGATGTAGCCGTACAGCTCGACATCGGTG
TCGGCCTTTCTTGGGAGCAAGAACACGGTCGGCGGATGGAGGCGGAGTGTCTCTTTGATGATCGCCTGGA
GGTACGGCAGGTTGATGATGTCGGACTCTTGGATCTGCTTGTCCTTGCCGAGGACCTGCTTGATTTCCTC
TTGGGCCTTTTCCATCATCTCTGGATTGCGGATCAGCTCGGTCATCACCCACTCGAATGTGGAGGATGTG
GTATCGGTGCCGGCGTCGAAGATGTCCACGAGGAGGTGGTTGATCTCGCCCATCGTCAGCTCGTTCTGCT
TGAACAGCTGGAGGAGCACATCGAGCACGTCGTCGGTGGTGGTGGTAGTTGTGGTGGAGGAATCTGGGGC
GAGTCTCTCGCAGATGATGCCCTGGAACACGGCGATCAGCTTGTCGAAGGAGCAGGCGAGCCTTCTTCTA
ATGCCAGATGGGTCAACGCAGCCGAGAATCGGGAAGTAGTCGGCGTAGTTCGGCTTGCCTATATCTTCCA
TGATGTTCCAGATCAGCTCTTTGAACTCTTGGCTGGTATGGGACTTGTGGTGCGCCAGCTCGACGCTGAA
GAACAGCTTGCTGAGGAGGTTGAGGCTGGTCGTAAAGGCGGCCTTGCCAATATCCACGGCCTGGCCTTTC
TGGGCGCACTCTTGAACGTACTCGTAGAGCTGCTGCACCTTGGCGTGCCTGAATGTCTGGCAGGCATCGA
GTCTCTGTGGGGAGAGCAGATGCACGGCGGTAATCTTGCGGAAGTTGCGCCACTTCGGAGACACCGGGAG
CCAAGACATGGTGAGCTTGTGGTGGTCGCCGGCTGTAACACTATTCGGGATCGTGCGGTTGGAGAGCGGG
TGATCCTTCTTGAGGAACATCTCTTTGGCCACGTCGGCAGAGGACACAACGATGGTGGTCACAGAGCCGA
GTCTGAGGGAAATGAGTGGGCCGTGAATCTTGGCGAGGTTGGCGAAGGACCGATGCGGCTTCTTGCCCAC
CTCAAGGATGTTGCCGATGATCGGAAGCGGCTTTGGTCCTGGCGGAAGCAGCTTGGTGGTCTGCTGGGAG
AACAGCAGCTTGATGAAGTGGAAGCTGATGAACCAGATCGCGAGGATCATGGCGAGGGTCGCATGATCCA
TCATTAAGATCTGCATCTGTTAATCAGAAAAACTCAGATTAATCGACAAATTCGATCGCACAAACTAGAA
ACTAACACCAGATCTAGATAGAAATCACAAATCGAAGAGTAATTATTCGACAAAACTCAAATTATTTGAA
CAAATCGGATGATATCTATGAAACCCTAATCGAGAATTAAGATGATATCTAACGATCAAACCCAGAAAAT
CGTCTACGATCTAAGATTAACAGAATCTAAACCAAAGAACATATACGAAATTGGGATCGAACGAAAACAA
AATCGAAGATTTTGAGAGAATAAGGAACACAGAAATTTACCTTGATCACGGTAGAGAGAATTGAGAGAAA
GTTTTTAAGATTTTGAGAAATTGAAATCTGAATTGTGAAGAAGAAGAGCTCTTTGGGTATTGTTTTATAG
AAGAAGAAGAAGAAAAGACGAGGACGACTAGGTCACGAGAAAGCTAAGGCGGTGAAGCAATAGCTAATAA
TAAAATGACACGTGTATTGAGCGTTGTTTACACGCAAAGTTGTTTTTGGCTAATTGCCTTATTTTTAGGT
TGAGGAAAAGTATTTGTGCTTTGAGTTGATAAACACGACTCGTGTGTGCCGGCTGCAACCACTTTGACGC
CGTTTATTACTGGACTTCGTCCGACAACCACAATTTCCTTAACGGTCGTCATAAGATCCAGCCGTTGAGA
TTTAACGATCGTTACGATTTATATTTTTTTAGCATTATCGTTTTATTTTTTAAATATACGGTGGAGCTGA
AAATTGGCAATAATTGAACCGTGGGTCCCACTGCATTGAAGCGTATTTCGTATTTTCTAGAATTCTTCGT
GCTTTATTTCTTTTCCTTTTTGTTTTTTTTTGCCATTTATCTAATGCAAGTGGGCTTATAAAATCAGTGA
ATTTCTTGGAAAAGTAACTTCTTTATCGTATAACATATTGTGAAATTATCCATTTCTTTTAATTTTTTTA
GTGTTATTGGATATTTTTGTATGATTATTGATTTGCATAGGATAATGACTTTTGTATCAAGTTGGTGAAC
AAGTCTCGTTAAAAAAGGCAAGTGGTTTGGTGACTCGATTTATTCTTGTTATTTAATTCATATATCAATG
GATCTTATTTGGGGCCTGGTCCATATTTAACACTCGTGTTCAGTCCAATGACCAATAATATTTTTTCATT
AATAACAATGTAACAAGAATGATACACAAAACATTCTTTGAATAAGTTCGCTATGAAGAAGGGAACTTAT
CCGGTCCTAGATCATCAGTTCATACAAACCTCCATAGAGTTCAACATCTTAAACAAGAATATCCTGATCT
GAAGAATGTGGAGGCTTTAGTCCCTTGGATACTTGGGAGGCTGTGGAAGAACAGAAACGAGCTGGTGCTT
AAAGGGAGGGAATTTGGAACCAATGAGGTATTAGTAAGGACACAAGAAGATGCAGATGAGTGGATTAGAA
GGAAAGAGGCTCAGAATGTAAGGAAAGCACCAACCACAACGACGTCCTCCACTAGAGGATGCACATGTGA
CCGAGGGACACGAAGTGATCCGTTTAAACTATCAGTGTTTGACAGGATATATTGGCGGGTAAACCTAAGA
GAAAAGAGCGTTTATTAGAATAATCGGATATTTAAAAGGGCGTGAAAAGGTTTATCCGTTCGTCCATTTG
TATGTGCATGCCAACCACAGGGTTCCCCTCGGGAGTCAGCCGTGCGGCTGCATGAAATCCTGGCCGGTTT
GTCTGATGCCAAGCTGGCGGCCTGGCCGGCCAGCTTGGCCGCTGAAGAAACCGAGCGCCGCCGTCTAAAA
AGGTGATGTGTATTTGAGTAAAACAGCTTGCGTCATGCGGTCGCTGCGTATATGATGCGATGAGTAAATA
AACAAATACGCAAGGGGAACGCATGAAGGTTATCGCTGTACTTAACCAGAAAGGCGGGTCAGGCAAGACG
ACCATCGCAACCCATCTAGCCCGCGCCCTGCAACTCGCCGGGGCCGATGTTCTGTTAGTCGATTCCGATC
CCCAGGGCAGTGCCCGCGATTGGGCGGCCGTGCGGGAAGATCAACCGCTAACCGTTGTCGGCATCGACCG
CCCGACGATTGACCGCGACGTGAAGGCCATCGGCCGGCGCGACTTCGTAGTGATCGACGGAGCGCCCCAG
GCGGCGGACTTGGCTGTGTCCGCGATCAAGGCAGCCGACTTCGTGCTGATTCCGGTGCAGCCAAGCCCTT
ACGACATATGGGCCACCGCCGACCTGGTGGAGCTGGTTAAGCAGCGCATTGAGGTCACGGATGGAAGGCT
ACAAGCGGCCTTTGTCGTGTCGCGGGCGATCAAAGGCACGCGCATCGGCGGTGAGGTTGCCGAGGCGCTG
GCCGGGTACGAGCTGCCCATTCTTGAGTCCCGTATCACGCAGCGCGTGAGCTACCCAGGCACTGCCGCCG
CCGGCACAACCGTTCTTGAATCAGAACCCGAGGGCGACGCTGCCCGCGAGGTCCAGGCGCTGGCCGCTGA
AATTAAATCAAAACTCATTTGAGTTAATGAGGTAAAGAGAAAATGAGCAAAAGCACAAACACGCTAAGTG
CCGGCCGTCCGAGCGCACGCAGCAGCAAGGCTGCAACGTTGGCCAGCCTGGCAGACACGCCAGCCATGAA
GCGGGTCAACTTTCAGTTGCCGGCGGAGGATCACACCAAGCTGAAGATGTACGCGGTACGCCAAGGCAAG
ACCATTACCGAGCTGCTATCTGAATACATCGCGCAGCTACCAGAGTAAATGAGCAAATGAATAAATGAGT
AGATGAATTTTAGCGGCTAAAGGAGGCGGCATGGAAAATCAAGAACAACCAGGCACCGACGCCGTGGAAT
GCCCCATGTGTGGAGGAACGGGCGGTTGGCCAGGCGTAAGCGGCTGGGTTGTCTGCCGGCCCTGCAATGG
CACTGGAACCCCCAAGCCCGAGGAATCGGCGTGAGCGGTCGCAAACCATCCGGCCCGGTACAAATCGGCG
CGGCGCTGGGTGATGACCTGGTGGAGAAGTTGAAGGCCGCGCAGGCCGCCCAGCGGCAACGCATCGAGGC
AGAAGCACGCCCCGGTGAATCGTGGCAAGCGGCCGCTGATCGAATCCGCAAAGAATCCCGGCAACCGCCG
GCAGCCGGTGCGTCGTCGATTAGGAAGCCGCCCAAGGGCGACGAGCAACCAGATTTTTTCGTTCCGATGC
TCTATGACGTGGGCACCCGCGATAGTCGCAGCATCATGGACGTGGCCGTTTTCCGTCTGTCGAAGCGTGA
CCGACGAGCTGGCGAGGTGATCCGCTACGAGCTTCCAGACGGGCACGTAGAGGTTTCCGCAGGGCCGGCC
GGCATGGCCAGTGTGTGGGATTACGACCTGGTACTGATGGCGGTTTCCCATCTAACCGAATCCATGAACC
GATACCGGGAAGGGAAGGGAGACAAGCCCGGCCGCGTGTTCCGTCCACACGTTGCGGACGTACTCAAGTT
CTGCCGGCGAGCCGATGGCGGAAAGCAGAAAGACGACCTGGTAGAAACCTGCATTCGGTTAAACACCACG
CACGTTGCCATGCAGCGTACGAAGAAGGCCAAGAACGGCCGCCTGGTGACGGTATCCGAGGGTGAAGCCT
TGATTAGCCGCTACAAGATCGTAAAGAGCGAAACCGGGCGGCCGGAGTACATCGAGATCGAGCTAGCTGA
TTGGATGTACCGCGAGATTACAGAAGGCAAGAACCCGGACGTGCTGACGGTTCACCCCGATTACTTTTTG
ATCGATCCCGGCATCGGCCGTTTTCTCTACCGCCTGGCACGCCGCGCCGCAGGCAAGGCAGAAGCCAGAT
GGTTGTTCAAGACGATCTACGAACGCAGTGGCAGCGCCGGAGAGTTCAAGAAGTTCTGTTTCACCGTGCG
CAAGCTGATCGGGTCAAATGACCTGCCGGAGTACGATTTGAAGGAGGAGGCGGGGCAGGCTGGCCCGATC
CTAGTCATGCGCTACCGCAACCTGATCGAGGGCGAAGCATCCGCCGGTTCCTAATGTACGGAGCAGATGC
TAGGGCAAATTGCCCTAGCAGGGGAAAAAGGTCGAAAAAGCTTCTTTCCTGTGGATAGCACGTACATTGG
GAACCCAAAGCCGTACATTGGGAACCGGAACCCGTACATTGGGAACCCAAAGCCGTACATTGGGAACCGG
TCACACATGTAAGTGACTGATATAAAAGAGAAAAAAGGCGATTTTTCCGCCTAAAACTCTTTAAAACTTA
TTAAAACTCTTAAAACCCGCCTGGCCTGTGCATAACTGTCTGGCCAGCGCACAGCCGAACAGCTGCAAAA
AGCGCCCACATCAAGGCTCCGAGTGCGCGGAACCCCTATTTGTTTATTTTTCTAAATACATTCAAATATG
TATCCGCTCATGAGACAATAACCCTGATAAATGCTTCAATAATATTGAAAAAGGAAGAGTATGGCTAAAA
TGAGAATATCACCGGAATTGAAAAAACTGATCGAAAAATACCGCTGCGTAAAAGATACGGAAGGAATGTC
TCCTGCTAAGGTATATAAGCTGGTGGGAGAAAATGAAAACCTATATTTAAAAATGACGGACAGCCGGTAT
AAAGGGACCACCTATGATGTGGAACGGGAAAAGGACATGATGCTATGGCTGGAAGGAAAGCTGCCTGTTC
CAAAGGTCCTGCACTTTGAACGGCATGATGGCTGGAGCAATCTGCTCATGAGTGAGGCCGATGGCGTCCT
TTGCTCGGAAGAGTATGAAGATGAACAAAGCCCTGAAAAGATTATCGAGCTGTATGCGGAGTGCATCAGG
CTCTTTCACTCCATCGACATATCGGATTGTCCCTATACGAATAGCTTAGACAGCCGCTTAGCCGAATTGG
ATTACTTACTGAATAACGATCTGGCCGATGTGGATTGCGAAAACTGGGAAGAGGACACTCCATTTAAAGA
TCCGCGCGAGCTGTATGATTTTTTAAAGACGGAAAAGCCCGAAGAGGAACTTGTCTTTTCCCACGGCGAC
CTGGGAGACAGCAACATCTTTGTGAAAGATGGCAAAGTAAGTGGCTTTATTGATCTTGGGAGAAGCGGCA
GGGCGGACAAGTGGTATGACATTGCCTTCTGCGTCCGGTCGCTCAGGGAGGATATCGGGGAAGAACAGTA
TGTCGAGCTATTTTTTGACTTACTGGGGATCAAGCCTGATTGGGAGAAAATAAAATATTATATTTTACTG
GATGAATTGTTTTAGCTGTCAGACCAAGTTTACTCATATATACTTTAGATTGATTTAAAACTTCATTTTT
AATTTAAAAGGATCTAGGTGAAGATCCTTTTTGATAATCTCATGACCAAAATCCCTTAACGTGAGTTTTC
GTTCCACTGAGCGTCAGACCCCGTAGAAAAGATCAAAGGATCTTCTTGAGATCCTTTTTTTCTGCGCGTA
ATCTGCTGCTTGCAAACAAAAAAACCACCGCTACCAGCGGTGGTTTGTTTGCCGGATCAAGAGCTACCAA
CTCTTTTTCCGAAGGTAACTGGCTTCAGCAGAGCGCAGATACCAAATACTGTTCTTCTAGTGTAGCCGTA
GTTAGGCCACCACTTCAAGAACTCTGTAGCACCGCCTACATACCTCGCTCTGCTAATCCTGTTACCAGTG
GCTGCTGCCAGTGGCGATAAGTCGTGTCTTACCGGGTTGGACTCAAGACGATAGTTACCGGATAAGGCGC
AGCGGTCGGGCTGAACGGGGGGTTCGTGCACACAGCCCAGCTTGGAGCGAACGACCTACACCGAACTGAG
ATACCTACAGCGTGAGCTATGAGAAAGCGCCACGCTTCCCGAAGGGAGAAAGGCGGACAGGTATCCGGTA
AGCGGCAGGGTCGGAACAGGAGAGCGCACGAGGGAGCTTCCAGGGGGAAACGCCTGGTATCTTTATAGTC
CTGTCGGGTTTCGCCACCTCTGACTTGAGCGTCGATTTTTGTGATGCTCGTCAGGGGGGCGGAGCCTATG
GAAAAACGCCAGCAACGCGGCCTTTTTACGGTTCCTGCTCGGATCTGTTGGACCGGACAGTAGTCATGGT
TGATGGGCTGCCTGTATCGAGTGGTGATTTTGTGCCGAGCTGCCGGTCGGGGAGCTGTTGGCTGGCTGGT
GGCAGGATATATTGTGGTGTAAACAAATTGACGCTTAGACAACTTAATAACACATT
Features (pLannotate 1.2.2; 14 found; start..end, strand, type, name):
     59..311     -  terminator     NOS terminator: nopaline synthase terminator and poly(A) signal
    324..1118    -  CDS            NeoR/KanR: aminoglycoside phosphotransferase from Tn5; aph(3')-II (or nptII); confers resistance to neomycin, kanamycin, and G418 (Geneticin®)
   1140..1319    -  promoter       NOS promoter: nopaline synthase promoter
   1424..2065    -  terminator     E9 terminator: terminator and polyadenylation signal from the pea rbcS-E9 gene
   3640..4464    -  CDS            DODA1: DOD1W_BETVU - Experimental evidence at transcript level: Swiss-Prot protein existence level 2. Opens the cyclic ring of dihydroxy-phenylalanine (DOPA) between carbons 4 and 5, thus producing an unstable seco-DOPA that rearranges nonenzymatically to betalamic acid. From Beta vulgaris (Sugar beet).
   4531..6021    -  CDS            CYP76AD1: C76AD_BETVU - Also known as Bv2g029890_ucyh From Beta vulgaris (Sugar beet).
   7600..7624    +  misc_feature   RB T-DNA repeat: right border repeat from nopaline C58 T-DNA
   7933..8562    +  CDS            pVS1 StaA: stability protein from the Pseudomonas plasmid pVS1 (Heeb et al., 2000)
   8991..10064   +  CDS            pVS1 RepA: replication protein from the Pseudomonas plasmid pVS1 (Heeb et al., 2000)
  10130..10324   +  rep_origin     pVS1 oriV: origin of replication for the Pseudomonas plasmid pVS1 (Heeb et al., 2000)
  10386..10490   +  promoter       AmpR promoter: bla
  10491..11285   +  CDS            KanR: aminoglycoside phosphotransferase; aphA-3; confers resistance to kanamycin
  11456..12044   +  rep_origin     ori: high-copy-number ColE1/pMB1/pBR322/pUC origin of replication
  12180..12204   +  misc_feature   LB T-DNA repeat: left border repeat from nopaline C58 T-DNA
