[The description below was written by a language model from this plasmid's Addgene catalogue record and pLannotate feature annotations shown in this document.]
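Description:
pATUBR is a binary plant expression plasmid built by Golden Gate assembly in the pAGM4273 backbone and intended for Agrobacterium-mediated plant transformation. The backbone carries two replication systems. A high-copy ColE1/pUC-type origin supports propagation in E. coli, and the pVS1 oriV with its RepA replication protein and StaA stability protein supports maintenance in Agrobacterium. Bacterial selection is by kanamycin, through an aphA-3 aminoglycoside phosphotransferase driven by the bla (AmpR) promoter. Nopaline-type left and right border repeats delimit the T-DNA that is transferred to the plant genome.

Within the T-DNA are two cassettes. The first is a plant selectable marker, with nptII (NeoR/KanR) between the nopaline synthase promoter and terminator, giving kanamycin resistance in transformed tissue. The second is the roughly 6.1 kb pAtUBI-RUBY-tRBCS insert, in which the Arabidopsis thaliana polyubiquitin 10 promoter drives RUBY and the pea rbcS-E9 terminator supplies polyadenylation. RUBY is a visible reporter that reconstitutes betalain biosynthesis, producing red pigment without added substrate or imaging equipment. The feature table annotates two of its Beta vulgaris enzymes, CYP76AD1 and the DOPA dioxygenase DODA1. The unannotated stretch between DODA1 and the terminator is where RUBY's third component, a glucosyltransferase, would be expected, though the annotation does not identify it. The ubiquitin promoter is also not annotated and presumably lies in the gap upstream of CYP76AD1.

The listed backbone size exceeds the total plasmid size, which may reflect replacement of a backbone segment during assembly, though the record does not explain it. The plasmid serves for constitutive RUBY expression as a visual marker of plant transformation.
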