Addgene plasmid #245488: pATUBR
Purpose: Binary Plasmid for plant transformation expressing RUBY from the Arabidopsis thaliana polyubiquitin 10 gene promoter and the terminator from the pea RBCS gene. Kanamycin plant selection
Depositing lab: Beth Rowan. Depositing organization: Oregon State University.
Backbone
  Vector backbone: pAGM4273
  Backbone size w/o insert (bp): 12773
  Total vector size (bp): 12236
  Vector type: Plant Expression
Growth in bacteria
  Bacterial resistance: Kanamycin, 50 μg/mL
  Growth temperature: 37°C
  Growth strain: DH5alpha
  Copy number: Unknown
Gene/Insert
  Gene/Insert name: pAtUBI-RUBY-tRBCS
  Insert size (bp): 6117
  Promoter: Polyubiquitin 10 gene from Arabidopsis thaliana
  Cloning method: Golden Gate
  Sequencing primers: 5′ gacgtcgttgtggttggtgc
Terms and licenses: Academic/Nonprofit Terms; Industry Terms: Not Available to Industry
How to cite: pATUBR was a gift from Beth Rowan (Addgene plasmid # 245488 ; http://n2t.net/addgene:245488 ; RRID:Addgene_245488)
